Addgene plasmid #37553: pRS305:Met3p-mCherry-Tub1
Depositing lab: Wei-Lih Lee. Depositing organization: University of Massachusetts, Amherst. Publication: Motor- and tail-dependent targeting of dynein to microtubule plus ends and the cell cortex. Markus SM, Punch JJ, Lee WL. Curr Biol. 2009 Feb 10;19(3):196-205. Epub 2009 Jan 29. 10.1016/j.cub.2008.12.047 PubMed 19185494.
Backbone
  Vector backbone: pRS305
  Backbone size w/o insert (bp): 5504
  Total vector size (bp): 8237
  Vector type: Bacterial Expression
  Selectable markers: LEU2
Growth in bacteria
  Bacterial resistance: Ampicillin, 100 μg/mL
  Growth temperature: 37°C
  Growth strain: DH5alpha
  Copy number: High Copy
Gene/Insert
  Gene/Insert name: Met3p-mCherry-Tub1
  Species: S. cerevisiae (budding yeast)
  Insert size (bp): 2700
  Cloning method: Restriction Enzyme; 5′ cloning site SalI (destroyed during cloning); 3′ cloning site NotI (not destroyed)
  Sequencing primers: 5′ N/A; 3′ N/A
Terms and licenses: Academic/Nonprofit Terms; Industry Terms: Not Available to Industry
How to cite: pRS305:Met3p-mCherry-Tub1 was a gift from Wei-Lih Lee (Addgene plasmid # 37553 ; http://n2t.net/addgene:37553 ; RRID:Addgene_37553)
