[The description below was written by a language model from this plasmid's Addgene catalogue record.]
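Description:
pRS305:Met3p-mCherry-Tub1 is a budding yeast integrating plasmid built on the pRS305 backbone, with a total size of about 8.2 kb. The repository lists the vector type as bacterial expression. However, pRS305 is a standard yeast integrating shuttle vector that has no yeast replication origin, so it is maintained in yeast only after recombination into the genome. Transformants are selected through the LEU2 auxotrophic marker. In E. coli the plasmid is propagated at high copy under ampicillin selection.

The roughly 2.7 kb insert was cloned between a SalI site, which was destroyed during cloning, and a NotI site, which was retained. As the name indicates, it places the S. cerevisiae MET3 promoter upstream of a fusion of the red fluorescent protein mCherry to Tub1, the major alpha-tubulin. The name order suggests that mCherry sits at the N-terminus of Tub1, but no feature table is available to confirm the junction, any linker, or the terminator. The MET3 promoter is generally repressed by methionine in the medium, which allows expression of the tagged tubulin to be tuned.

Fluorescent tubulin incorporated into microtubules labels the mitotic spindle and the cytoplasmic (astral) microtubules in live cells. The associated publication studied how dynein is targeted to microtubule plus ends and the cell cortex. This fits use of the construct as a red microtubule marker for live-cell imaging alongside proteins tagged in other colours. The record does not state the integration locus or the linearisation strategy.
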