>Addgene plasmid #37553 | pRS305:Met3p-mCherry-Tub1 | addgene partial sequence | sequence record 49643 | m13_pUC-fwd
CTATAGGGCGAATTGGAGCTCCACCGCGGTGGCGGCCGCTTAAAATTCCTCTTCCTCAGCGTATGAGTCG
GCACCCACTTCGATGTAATCTCTTTCTAAAGCAGCCAAATCTTCTCTAGCTTCGGTGAATTCACCTTCTT
CCATACCTTCACCGACATACCAGTGGACGAAAGCACGTTTGGCATACATTAAATCGAATTTTCTATCGAT
TCTCTTCCAAGCCTCAGCAATGGATGTGGTATTTGACAACATACAGACGGCCCTATCCACAGTGGCCAAT
TGTGAGTTTGGTGTGGCAGTTGGAGGTTCGTAGCAAATACCGATCTTGAAACCAGTTGGACACCAATCAA
CCAATTGGACGGTCTTCTTGTTTTTCACCTGCTCGACAGCTCTTTGAACATCTCTTGTTACCACATCACC
CCTGTATAACAGACAAGTAGCCATGTATTTACCATCTCTTGGATCACACTTGACCATCTGGTTACCAGGT
TCAAAACAAGCGTTTGTAATTTCTGACACAGAGTTGGACTCATGGAATGCCTTTGATTTGGATAAGACTG
GAGAATATGAAACTAAGGGGAAATGAATTCTTGGATATGGAACCAAATTGGTTTGAAATTCGTTCAAATC
TACATTTAATGAACCGTCGAATCTCAATGATGCTGTAACAGATGATACCACTTGAGCAATTAGGTTGTTT
AAGTTTGCAAAGCTTGGTCTTGGGATATCCAAGTTTCTTTTGCACATGTCGTAATAGCCCTA
